>Addgene plasmid #67306 | pDONR221-ARF1 | addgene partial sequence | sequence record 118152 | M13-Rev 5'-CAGGAAACAGCTATGACC-3'
TCAGCTGGATGGCAAATAATGATTTTATTTTGACTGATAGTGACCTGTTCGTTGCAACAAATTGATAAGC
AATGCTTTCTTATAATGCCAACTTTGTACAAGAAAGCTGGGTCCTATCACTTCTGGTTCCGGAGCTGATT
GGACAGCCAGTCCAGTCCTTCATAGAGCCCGTCGCCGCTGGTGGCGCAGGTGGCCTGAATGTACCAGTTC
CTGTGGCGTAGTGAGTGCAGCCCCAGCTTGTCTGTGATCTCGGCCGCATTCATGGCGTTGGGGAGGTCCT
GCTTGTTGGCGAACACCAGGAGGACAGCATCCCGGAGCTCGTCCTCGGCCAGCATCCTCATGAGCTCCTC
ACGGGCCTCGTTCACACGCTCTCTGTCATTGCTGTCCACCACGAAGATCAGGCCTTGTGTGTTCTGGAAG
TAGTGGCGCCACAGGGGCCGGATCTTGTCCTGGCCACCCACGTCCCACACAGTGAAGCTGATGTTCTTGT
ACTCCACGGTTTCCACGTTGAAGCCTATGGTGGGAATGGTGGTCACGATCTCACCCAGCTTAAGCTTGTA
GAGGATCGTGGTCTTCCCTGCAGCATCCAGGCCCACCATGAGGATGCGCATTTCTTTTTTGCCAAAAAGG
CCCTTGAAGAGGTTGGCGA
