[The description below was written by a language model from this plasmid's Addgene catalogue record.]
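Description:
pDONR221-ARF1 is a Gateway entry clone built on the commercial pDONR221 donor backbone, carrying the open reading frame of human ARF1, a small GTPase of the ARF family. It is propagated in standard E. coli cloning strains as a high-copy plasmid under kanamycin selection. The repository classifies it under bacterial expression as well as Gateway entry vector, but the record lists no promoter for the insert, so the plasmid itself is not expected to drive ARF1 expression. It serves instead as a sequence-verified shuttle for the coding sequence.

The insert was introduced by Gateway recombination. In an entry clone of this type, the gene is normally flanked by attL recombination sites, which allow directional, in-frame transfer into any compatible destination vector through an LR reaction. No feature table was supplied, so the exact sites and boundaries cannot be confirmed from the record. M13 forward and reverse priming sites flank the insert for sequence verification. The ARF1 coding sequence retains its stop codon. This means destination vectors will yield either untagged protein or N-terminally tagged fusions, while any C-terminal tag encoded by the destination vector will not be translated.

The plasmid belongs to a toolbox of constructs for expressing or knocking down human ARF family GTPases (ARF, ARL and SAR proteins), including their co-expression in bacteria with N-myristoyltransferases. It is typically used as the starting point for making ARF1 expression constructs in whichever host system the chosen destination vector supports.
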