Addgene plasmid #67306: pDONR221-ARF1
Purpose: hArf1 with stop codon in Gateway Entry vector
Depositing lab: Richard Kahn. Depositing organization: Emory University. Publication: Tool box: Plasmids for the expression or knockdown of human ARF Family GTPases (ARF/ARL/SAR) and their co-expression in bacteria with N-myristoyltransferases. Kerr SC, Kahn RA. Cell Logist. 2015 Sep 21;5(3):e1090523. doi: 10.1080/21592799.2015.1090523. eCollection 2015 Jul-Sep. PubMed 27057421.
Backbone
  Vector backbone: pDONR221
  Backbone manufacturer: Life Technologies
  Vector type: Bacterial Expression ; Gateway Entry vector
Growth in bacteria
  Bacterial resistance: Kanamycin, 50 μg/mL
  Growth temperature: 37°C
  Growth strain: DH5alpha
  Copy number: High Copy
Gene/Insert
  Gene/Insert name: ARF1 (alt name: pRK1s-221)
  Species: H. sapiens (human)
  Entrez Gene: ARF1 (a.k.a. PVNH8)
  Promoter: None
  Cloning method: Gateway Cloning
  Sequencing primers: 5′ M13-Fwd; 3′ M13-Rev
Terms and licenses: Academic/Nonprofit Terms; Industry Terms: Not Available to Industry
How to cite: pDONR221-ARF1 was a gift from Richard Kahn (Addgene plasmid # 67306 ; http://n2t.net/addgene:67306 ; RRID:Addgene_67306)
